>Addgene plasmid #23970 | UbG76V-eGFP-V5His_20aa | depositor full sequence | sequence record 11270 | Author sequence
GGCCGCGACTCTAGATCATAATCAGCCATACCACATTTGTAGAGGTTTTACTTGCTTTAAAAAACCTCCC
ACACCTCCCCCTGAACCTGAAACATAAAATGAATGCAATTGTTGTTGTTAACTTGTTTATTGCAGCTTAT
AATGGTTACAAATAAAGCAATAGCATCACAAATTTCACAAATAAAGCATTTTTTTCACTGCATTCTAGTT
GTGGTTTGTCCAAACTCATCAATGTATCTTAAGGCGTAAATTGTAAGCGTTAATATTTTGTTAAAATTCG
CGTTAAATTTTTGTTAAATCAGCTCATTTTTTAACCAATAGGCCGAAATCGGCAAAATCCCTTATAAATC
AAAAGAATAGACCGAGATAGGGT
[37 nt withheld, positions 374-410]
AAAGAACGTGGACTCCAACGTCAAAGG
[49 nt withheld, positions 438-486]
T
[91 nt withheld, positions 488-578]
G
[124 nt withheld, positions 580-703]
CAGGTGGCACTTTTCGGGGAAATGTGCGCGGAACCCCTATTTGTTTATTTTTCTAAATACATTCAAATAT
GTATCCGCTCATGAGACAATAACCCTGATAAATGCTTCAATAATATTGAAAAAGGAAGAGTCCTGAGGCG
GAAAGAACCAGCTGTGGAATGTGTGTCAGTTAGGGTGTGGAAAGTCCCCAGGCTCCCCAGCAGGCAGAAG
TATGCAAAGCATGCATCTCAATTAGTCAGCAACCAGGTGTGGAAAGTCCCCAGGCTCCCCAGCAGGCAGA
AGTATGCAAAGCATGCATCTCAATTAGTCAGCAACCATAGTCCCGCCCCTAACTCCGCCCATCCCGCCCC
TAACTCCGCCCAGTTCCGCCCATTCTCCGCCCCATGGCTGACTAATTTTTTTTATTTATGCAGAGGCCGA
GGCCGCCTCGGCCTCTGAGCTATTCCAGAAGTAGTGAGGAGGCTTTTTTGGAGGCCTAGGCTTTTGCAAA
GATCGATCAAGAGACAGGATGAGGATCGTTTCGCATGATTGAACAAGATGGATTGCACGCAGGTTCTCCG
GCCGCTTGGGTGGAGAGGCTATTCGGCTATGACTGGGCACAACAGACAATCGGCTGCTCTGATGCCGCCG
TGTTCCGGCTGTCAGCGCAGGGGCGCCCGGTTCTTTTTGTCAAGACCGACCTGTCCGGTGCCCTGAATGA
ACTGCAAGACGAGGCAGCGCGGCTATCGTGGCTGGCCACGACGGGCGTTCCTTGCGCAGCTGTGCTCGAC
GTTGTCACTGAAGCGGGAAGGGACTGGCTGCTATTGGGCGAAGTGCCGGGGCAGGATCTCCTGTCATCTC
ACCTTGCTCCTGCCGAGAAAGTATCCATCATGGCTGATGCAATGCGGCGGCTGCATACGCTTGATCCGGC
TACCTGCCCATTCGACCACCAAGCGAAACATCGCATCGAGCGAGCACGTACTCGGATGGAAGCCGGTCTT
GTCGATCAGGATGATCTGGACGAAGAGCATCAGGGGCTCGCGCCAGCCGAACTGTTCGCCAGGCTCAAGG
CGAGCATGCCCGACGGCGAGGATCTCGTCGTGACCCATGGCGATGCCTGCTTGCCGAATATCATGGTGGA
AAATGGCCGCTTTTCTGGATTCATCGACTGTGGCCGGCTGGGTGTGGCGGACCGCTATCAGGACATAGCG
TTGGCTACCCGTGATATTGCTGAAGAGCTTGGCGGCGAATGGGCTGACCGCTTCCTCGTGCTTTACGGTA
TCGCCGCTCCCGATTCGCAGCGCATCGCCTTCTATCGCCTTCTTGACGAGTTCTTCTGAGCGGGACTCTG
GGGTTCGAAATGACCGACCAAGCGACGCCCAACCTGCCATCACGAGATTTCGATTCCACCGCCGCCTTCT
ATGAAAGGTTGGGCTTCGGAATCGTTTTCCGGGACGCCGGCTGGATGATCCTCCAGCGCGGGGATCTCAT
GCTGGAGTTCTTCGCCCACCCTAGGGGGAGGCTAACTGAAACACGGAAGGAGACAATACCGGAAGGAACC
CGCGCTATGACGGCAATAAAAAGACAGAATAAAACGCACGGTGTTGGGTCGTTTGTTCATAAACGCGGGG
TTCGGTCCCAGGGCTGGCACTCTGTCGATACCCCACCGAGACCCCATTGGGGCCAATACGCCCGCGTTTC
TTCCTTTTCCCCACCCCACCCCCCAAGTTCGGGTGAAGGCCCAGGGCTCGCAGCCAACGTCGGGGCGGCA
GGCCCTGCCATAGCCTCAGGTTACTCATATATACTTTAGATTGATTTAAAACTTCATTTTTAATTTAAAA
GGATCTAGGTGAAGATCCTTTTTGATAATCTCATGACCAAAATCCCTTAACGTGAGTTTTCGTTCCACTG
AGCGTCAGACCCCGTAGAAAAGATCAAAGGATCTTCTTGAGATCCTTTTTTTCTGCGCGTAATCTGCTGC
TTGCAAACAAAAAAACCACCGCTACCAGCGGTGGTTTGTTTGCCGGATCAAGAGCTACCAACTCTTTTTC
CGAAGGTAACTGGCTTCAGCAGAGCGCAGATACCAAATACTGTCCTTCTAGTGTAGCCGTAGTTAGGCCA
CCACTTCAAGAACTCTGTAGCACCGCCTACATACCTCGCTCTGCTAATCCTGTTACCAGTGGCTGCTGCC
AGTGGCGATAAGTCGTGTCTTACCGGGTTGGACTCAAGACGATAGTTACCGGATAAGGCGCAGCGGTCGG
GCTGAACGGGGGGTTCGTGCACACAGCCCAGCTTGGAGCGAACGACCTACACCGAACTGAGATACCTACA
GCGTGAGCTATGAGAAAGCGCCACGCTTCCCGAAGGGAGAAAGGCGGACAGGTATCCGGTAAGCGGCAGG
GTCGGAACAGGAGAGCGCACGAGGGAGCTTCCAGGGGGAAACGCCTGGTATCTTTATAGTCCTGTCGGGT
TTCGCCACCTCTGACTTGAGCGTCGATTTTTGTGATGCTCGTCAGGGGGGCGGAGCCTATGGAAAAACGC
CAGCAACGCGGCCTTTTTACGGTTCCTGGCCTTTTGCTGGCCTTTTGCTCACATGTTCTTTCCTGCGTTA
TCCCCTGATTCTGTGGATAACCGTATTACCGCCATGCATTAGTTATTAATAGTAATCAATTACGGGGTCA
TTAGTTCATAGCCCATATATGGAGTTCCGCGTTACATAACTTACGGTAAATGGCCCGCCTGGCTGACCGC
CCAACGACCCCCGCCCATTGACGTCAATAATGACGTATGTTCCCATAGTAACGCCAATAGGGACTTTCCA
TTGACGTCAATGGGTGGAGTATTTACGGTAAACTGCCCACTTGGCAGTACATCAAGTGTATCATATGCCA
AGTACGCCCCCTATTGACGTCAATGACGGTAAATGGCCCGCCTGGCATTATGCCCAGTACATGACCTTAT
GGGACTTTCCTACTTGGCAGTACATCTACGTATTAGTCATCGCTATTACCATGGTGATGCGGTTTTGGCA
GTACATCAATGGGCGTGGATAGCGGTTTGACTCACGGGGATTTCCAAGTCTCCACCCCATTGACGTCAAT
GGGAGTTTGTTTTGGCACCAAAATCAACGGGACTTTCCAAAATGTCGTAACAACTCCGCCCCATTGACGC
AAATGGGCGGTAGGCGTGTACGGTGGGAGGTCTATATAAGCAGAGCTGGTTTAGTGAACCGTCAGATCCG
CTAGCGCTACCGGACTCAGATCTCGAGCTCGGATCCATGCAGATCTTCGTGAAGACTCTGACTGGTAAGA
CCATCACCCTCGAGGTTGAGCCCAGTGACACCATTGAGAATGTCAAGGCAAAGATCCAAGATAAGGAAGG
CATCCCTCCTGACCAGCAGAGGCTGATCTTTGCTGGAAAACAGCTGGAAGATGGGCGCACCCTGTCTGAC
TACAACATCCAGAAAGAGTCCACCCTGCACCTGGTACTCCGTCTCAGAGGTGTGGTGGGGAAGCTTGGTC
GACAGGATCCACCGGTCGCCACCATGGTGAGCAAGGGCGAGGAGCTGTTCACCGGGGTGGTGCCCATCCT
GGTCGAGCTGGACGGCGACGTAAACGGCCACAAGTTCAGCGTGTCCGGCGAGGGCGAGGGCGATGCCACC
TACGGCAAGCTGACCCTGAAGTTCATCTGCACCACCGGCAAGCTGCCCGTGCCCTGGCCCACCCTCGTGA
CCACCCTGACCTACGGCGTGCAGTGCTTCAGCCGCTACCCCGACCACATGAAGCAGCACGACTTCTTCAA
GTCCGCCATGCCCGAAGGCTACGTCCAGGAGCGCACCATCTTCTTCAAGGACGACGGCAACTACAAGACC
CGCGCCGAGGTGAAGTTCGAGGGCGACACCCTGGTGAACCGCATCGAGCTGAAGGGCATCGACTTCAAGG
AGGACGGCAACATCCTGGGGCACAAGCTGGAGTACAACTACAACAGCCACAACGTCTATATCATGGCCGA
CAAGCAGAAGAACGGCATCAAGGTGAACTTCAAGATCCGCCACAACATCGAGGACGGCAGCGTGCAGCTC
GCCGACCACTACCAGCAGAACACCCCCATCGGCGACGGCCCCGTGCTGCTGCCCGACAACCACTACCTGA
GCACCCAGTCCGCCCTGAGCAAAGACCCCAACGAGAAGCGCGATCACATGGTCCTGCTGGAGTTCGTGAC
CGCCGCCGGGATCACTCTCGGCATGGACGAGCTGTACAAGTCATGTCGGCCGCTCGAGTCTAGAGGGCCC
TTCGAAGGTAAGCCTATCCCTAACCCTCTCTGAGGTCTCGATTCTACGCGTACCGGTCATCATCACCATC
ACCATTGAGC
Features (pLannotate 1.2.2; 16 found; start..end, strand, type, name):
     14..97      +  CDS            large T antigen (fragment): large T antigen from SV40 (simian virus 40)
    120..241     +  polyA_signal   SV40 poly(A) signal: SV40 polyadenylation signal
    275..703     -  rep_origin     f1 ori (sequence partly withheld): f1 bacteriophage origin of replication; arrow indicates direction of (+) strand synthesis
    730..834     +  promoter       AmpR promoter: bla
    836..1193    +  promoter       SV40 promoter: SV40 enhancer and early promoter
   1228..2022    +  CDS            NeoR/KanR: aminoglycoside phosphotransferase from Tn5; aph(3')-II (or nptII); confers resistance to neomycin, kanamycin, and G418 (Geneticin®)
   2043..2195    +  CDS            ble (fragment): BLE_KLEPN - Experimental evidence at protein level: Swiss-Prot protein existence level 1. Binding protein with a strong affinity to the bleomycin family of antibiotics. Binds to CL990; an antimitotic-antibiotic compound. From Klebsiella pneumoniae.
   2254..2301    +  polyA_signal   HSV TK poly(A) signal: herpes simplex virus thymidine kinase polyadenylation signal (Cole and Stacy, 1985)
   2392..2408    -  polyA_signal   bGH poly(A) signal (fragment): bovine growth hormone polyadenylation signal
   2630..3218    +  rep_origin     ori: high-copy-number ColE1/pMB1/pBR322/pUC origin of replication
   3393..3696    +  enhancer       CMV enhancer: human cytomegalovirus immediate early enhancer
   3697..3900    +  promoter       CMV promoter: human cytomegalovirus (CMV) immediate early promoter
   3923..3953    +  misc_feature   MCS (fragment): multiple cloning site
   3993..4181    +  CDS            UBIQ_LUMTE: Experimental evidence at protein level: Swiss-Prot protein existence level 1. Ubiquitin exists either covalently attached to another protein, or free (unanchored). When covalently bound, it is conjugated to target proteins via an isopeptide bond either as a monomer (monoubiquitin), a polymer linked via different Lys residues of the ubiquitin (polyubiquitin chains) or a linear polymer linked via the initiator Met of the ubiquitin (linear polyubiquitin chains). Polyubiquitin chains, when attached to a target protein, have different functions depending on the Lys residue of the ubiquitin that is
   4227..4943    +  CDS            EGFP: EGFP is a basic (constitutively fluorescent) green fluorescent protein published in 1996, derived from Aequorea victoria. It is reported to be a rapidly-maturing weak dimer with moderate acid sensitivity.
   4979..5002    +  misc_feature   12Pktag (fragment)
