[The description below was written by a language model from this plasmid's Addgene catalogue record and pLannotate feature annotations shown in this document.]
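Description:
UbG76V-eGFP-V5His_20aa is a mammalian expression plasmid built on the Clontech EGFP-N1 backbone and annotated as a 5,053 nt circular sequence. It replicates at high copy in E. coli from a ColE1/pUC-type origin and also carries an f1 phage origin. A single Tn5 aminoglycoside phosphotransferase (NeoR/KanR) gene serves both hosts. A bacterial bla-type promoter drives it for kanamycin selection, and the SV40 enhancer/early promoter drives it for G418 selection in mammalian cells, with an HSV TK polyadenylation signal downstream.

The payload sits between the SacI and NotI sites, downstream of the human CMV immediate-early enhancer and promoter, and is terminated by the SV40 poly(A) signal. It encodes ubiquitin carrying a G76V substitution, fused to the N-terminus of EGFP. This is followed by a short C-terminal extension made up of the first 20 residues of a modified V5-His tag. The annotation tool matches the ubiquitin segment to a non-human ubiquitin entry, which is consistent with how strongly the protein is conserved; the record cites a human ubiquitin reference. Changing the terminal glycine to valine blocks cleavage of ubiquitin from the fusion by deubiquitinating enzymes. The uncleaved ubiquitin then acts as a degradation signal, making the protein a fluorescent ubiquitin-fusion-degradation reporter for proteasome activity.

The depositor notes that the truncated tail is not a functional V5-His epitope. The plasmid is one of a deletion series used to find the minimum C-terminal peptide length that allows the UbG76V reporter to be degraded in cells depleted of the AAA-ATPase p97, as part of work on the unfoldase role of p97 in proteasomal degradation.
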