Addgene plasmid #23970: UbG76V-eGFP-V5His_20aa
Depositing lab: Nico Dantuma. Depositing organization: Karolinska Institutet. Publication: A conserved unfoldase activity for the p97 AAA-ATPase in proteasomal degradation. Beskow A, Grimberg KB, Bott LC, Salomons FA, Dantuma NP, Young P. J Mol Biol. 2009 Dec 11. 394(4):732-46. 10.1016/j.jmb.2009.09.050 PubMed 19782090.
Backbone
  Vector backbone: EGFP-N1
  Backbone manufacturer: Clontech
  Backbone size w/o insert (bp): 3970
  Vector type: Mammalian Expression
  Selectable markers: Neomycin (select with G418)
Growth in bacteria
  Bacterial resistance: Kanamycin, 50 μg/mL
  Growth temperature: 37°C
  Growth strain: DH5alpha
  Copy number: High Copy
Gene/Insert
  Gene/Insert name: Ub-G76V-eGFP-V5HIS_20aa (alt names: Ubiquitin; Ub; Ub-g76v-eGFP)
  Insert size (bp): 990
  Mutation: G76V mutation in Ubiquitin. Ub fused to N-terminus of EGFP. Extended C-terminal peptide sequence after EGFP containing first 20aa of a modified V5HIS tag
  GenBank ID: NM_018955
  Tag / fusion protein: eGFP (C terminal on insert)
  Cloning method: Restriction Enzyme; 5′ cloning site Sac1 (not destroyed); 3′ cloning site NotI (not destroyed)
  Sequencing primers: 5′ CMV-F
Terms and licenses: Academic/Nonprofit Terms; Industry Terms: Not Available to Industry
Depositor comments: Please note that this plasmid does not express a functional V5-His tag. This deletion construct was used to determine the minimum peptide length of a C-terminal tag to allow degradation of UbG76V in cells depleted of p97. The translated fusion protein ends with the following sequence: SCRPL ESRGP FEGKP IPNPL* For more information, see the associated publication.
How to cite: UbG76V-eGFP-V5His_20aa was a gift from Nico Dantuma (Addgene plasmid # 23970 ; http://n2t.net/addgene:23970 ; RRID:Addgene_23970)
