>Addgene plasmid #23970 | UbG76V-eGFP-V5His_20aa | addgene partial sequence | sequence record 29811 | 23970 with EGFP-C
CCGGCCCCCGGCAGGAAGAGCTGTACAGTCATGTCGGCCGCTCGAGTCTAGAGGGCCCTTCGAAGGTAAG
CCTATCCCTAACCCTCTCTGAGGTCTCGATTCTACGCGTACCGGTCATCATCACCATCACCATTGAGCGG
CCGCGACTCTAGATCATAATCAGCCATACCACATTTGTAGAGGTTTTACTTGCTTTAAAAAACCTCCCAC
ACCTCCCCCTGAACCTGAAACATAAAATGAATGCAATTGTTGTTGTTAACTTGTTTATTGCAGCTTATAA
TGGTTACAAATAAAGCAATAGCATCACAAATTTCACAAATAAAGCATTTTTTTCACTGCATTCTAGTTGT
GGTTTGTCCAAACTCATCAATGTATCTTAAGGCGTAAATTGTAAGCGTTAATATTTTGTTAAAATTCGCG
TTAAATTTTTGTTAAATCAGCTCATTTTTTAACCAATAGGCCGAAATCGGCAAAATCCCTTATAAATCAA
AAGAATAGACCGAGATAGGGT
[37 nt withheld, positions 512-548]
AAAGAACGTGGACTCCAACGTCAAAGG
[49 nt withheld, positions 576-624]
T
[91 nt withheld, positions 626-716]
GAACGTGGCGAGAAGGAAGGAAGAAGCGAA
