>Addgene plasmid #23970 | UbG76V-eGFP-V5His_20aa | addgene partial sequence | sequence record 29812 | 23970 with CMV-F
AGATCCGCTAGCGCTACCGGACTCAGATCTCGAGCTCGGATCCATGCAGATCTTCGTGAAGACTCTGACT
GGTAAGACCATCACCCTCGAGGTTGAGCCCAGTGACACCATTGAGAATGTCAAGGCAAAGATCCAAGATA
AGGAAGGCATCCCTCCTGACCAGCAGAGGCTGATCTTTGCTGGAAAACAGCTGGAAGATGGGCGCACCCT
GTCTGACTACAACATCCAGAAAGAGTCCACCCTGCACCTGGTACTCCGTCTCAGAGGTGTGGTGGGGAAG
CTTGGTCGACAGGATCCACCGGTCGCCACCATGGTGAGCAAGGGCGAGGAGCTGTTCACCGGGGTGGTGC
CCATCCTGGTCGAGCTGGACGGCGACGTAAACGGCCACAAGTTCAGCGTGTCCGGCGAGGGCGAGGGCGA
TGCCACCTACGGCAAGCTGACCCTGAAGTTCATCTGCACCACCGGCAAGCTGCCCGTGCCCTGGCCCACC
CTCGTGACCACCCTGACCTACGGCGTGCAGTGCTTCAGCCGCTACCCCGACCACATGAAGCAGCACGACT
TCTTCAAGTCCGCCATGCCCGAAGGCTACGTCCAGGAGCGCACCATCTTCTTCAAGGACGACGGCNACTA
NNGACCCGCGCCGAGGTGAAGTTCGAGGGCGACACCCTGGTGAACCGCATCGAGCTGAAGGC
