>Addgene plasmid #23970 | UbG76V-eGFP-V5His_20aa | addgene partial sequence | sequence record 29813 | 23970 with EGFP-N
NGCTCTCGCCCTTGCTCACCATGGTGGCGACCGGTGGATCCTGTCGACCAAGCTTCCCCACCACACCTCT
GAGACGGAGTACCAGGTGCAGGGTGGACTCTTTCTGGATGTTGTAGTCAGACAGGGTGCGCCCATCTTCC
AGCTGTTTTCCAGCAAAGATCAGCCTCTGCTGGTCAGGAGGGATGCCTTCCTTATCTTGGATCTTTGCCT
TGACATTCTCAATGGTGTCACTGGGCTCAACCTCGAGGGTGATGGTCTTACCAGTCAGAGTCTTCACGAA
GATCTGCATGGATCCGAGCTCGAGATCTGAGTCCGGTAGCGCTAGCGGATCTGACGGTTCACTAAACCAG
CTCTGCTTATATAGACCTCCCACCGTACACGCCTACCGCCCATTTGCGTCAATGGGGCGGAGTTGTTACG
ACATTTTGGAAAGTCCCGTTGATTTTGGTGCCAAAACAAACTCCCATTGACGTCAATGGGGTGGAGACTT
GGAAATCCCCGTGAGTCAAACCGCTATCCACGCCCATTGATGTACTGCCAAAACCGCATCACCATGGTAA
TAGCGATGACTAATACGTAGATGTACTGCCAAGTAGGAAAGTCCCATAAGGTCATGTACTGGGCATAATG
CCAGGCGGGCCATTTACCGTCATTGACGTCAATAGGGGGCGTACTTGGCATATGATACACTTGATGTACT
GC
