>Addgene plasmid #23970 | UbG76V-eGFP-V5His_20aa | addgene partial sequence | sequence record 61701 | EXFP-R 5'-GTCTTGTAGTTGCCGTCGTC-3'
TGGACGTAGCCTTCGGGCATGGCGGACTTGAAGAAGTCGTGCTGCTTCATGTGGTCGGGGTAGCGGCTGA
AGCACTGCACGCCGTAGGTCAGGGTGGTCACGAGGGTGGGCCAGGGCACGGGCAGCTTGCCGGTGGTGCA
GATGAACTTCAGGGTCAGCTTGCCGTAGGTGGCATCGCCCTCGCCCTCGCCGGACACGCTGAACTTGTGG
CCGTTTACGTCGCCGTCCAGCTCGACCAGGATGGGCACCACCCCGGTGAACAGCTCCTCGCCCTTGCTCA
CCATGGTGGCGACCGGTGGATCCTGTCGACCAAGCTTCCCCACCACACCTCTGAGACGGAGTACCAGGTG
CAGGGTGGACTCTTTCTGGATGTTGTAGTCAGACAGGGTGCGCCCATCTTCCAGCTGTTTTCCAGCAAAG
ATCAGCCTCTGCTGGTCAGGAGGGATGCCTTCCTTATCTTGGATCTTTGCCTTGACATTCTCAATGGTGT
CACTGGGCTCAACCTCGAGGGTGATGGTCTTACCAGTCAGAGTCTTCACGAAGATCTGCATGGATCCGAG
CTCGAGATCTGAGTCCGGTAGCGCTAGCGGATCTGACGGTTCACTAAACCAGCTCTGCTTATATAGACCT
CCCACCGTACACGCCTACCGCCCATTTGCGTCAATGGGGCGGAGTTGTTACGACATTTTGGAAAGTCCCG
TTGATTTTGGTGCCAAAACAAACTCCCATTGACGTCAATGGGGTGGAGACTTGGAAATCCCCGTGAGTCA
AACCGCTATCCACGCCCATTGATGTACTGCCAAAACCGCATCACCATGGTAATAGCGATGACTAATACGT
AGATGTACTGCCAAGTAGGAAAGTCC
